>Addgene plasmid #122930 | RALA S157A | addgene full sequence | sequence record 238117 | Addgene NGS Result
GTGAATTCGCTCGGTTCCGGGCTTGTACCGCGCGGATCTCATATGGGATCCCACATGGCTGCAAATAAGC
CCAAGGGTCAGAATTCTTTGGCTTTACACAAAGTCATCATGGTGGGCAGTGGTGGCGTGGGCAAGTCAGC
TCTGACTCTACAGTTCATGTACGATGAGTTTGTGGAGGACTATGAGCCTACCAAAGCAGACAGCTATCGG
AAGAAGGTAGTGCTAGATGGGGAGGAAGTCCAGATCGATATCTTAGATACAGCTGGGCAGGAGGACTACG
CTGCAATTAGAGACAACTACTTCCGAAGTGGGGAGGGGTTCCTCTGTGTTTTCTCTATTACAGAAATGGA
ATCCTTTGCAGCTACAGCTGACTTCAGGGAGCAGATTTTAAGAGTAAAAGAAGATGAGAATGTTCCATTT
CTACTGGTTGGTAACAAATCAGATTTAGAAGATAAAAGACAGGTTTCTGTAGAAGAGGCAAAAAACAGAG
CTGAGCAGTGGAATGTTAACTACGTGGAAACAGCTGCTAAAACACGAGCTAATGTTGACAAGGTATTTTT
TGATTTAATGAGAGAAATTCGAGCGAGAAAGATGGAAGACAGCAAAGAAAAGAATGGAAAAAAGAAGAGG
AAAAGTTTAGCCAAGAGAATCAGAGAAAGATGCTGCATTTTATAAGATCCGGCTGCTAACAAAGCCCGAA
AGGAAGCTGAGTTGGCTGCTGCCACCGCTGAGCAATAACTAGCATAACCCCTTGGGGCCTCTAAACGGGT
CTTGAGGGGTTTTTTGCTGAAAGGAGGAACTATATCCGGATATCCCGCAAGAGGCCCGGCAGTACCGGCA
TAACCAAGCCTATGCCTACAGCATCCAGGGTGACGGTGCCGAGGATGACGATGAGCGCATTGTTAGATTT
CATACACGGTGCCTGACTGCGTTAGCAATTTAACTGTGATAAACTACCGCATTAAAGCTAGCTTATCGAT
GATAAGCTGTCAAACATGAGAATTAATTCTTGAAGACGAAAGGGCCTCGTGATACGCCTATTTTTATAGG
TTAATGTCATGATAATAATGGTTTCTTAGACGTCAGGTGGCACTTTTCGGGGAAATGTGCGCGGAACCCC
TATTTGTTTATTTTTCTAAATACATTCAAATATGTATCCGCTCATGAGACAATAACCCTGATAAATGCTT
CAATAATATTGAAAAAGGAAGAGTATGAGTATTCAACATTTCCGTGTCGCCCTTATTCCCTTTTTTGCGG
CATTTTGCCTTCCTGTTTTTGCTCACCCAGAAACGCTGGTGAAAGTAAAAGATGCTGAAGATCAGTTGGG
TGCACGAGTGGGTTACATCGAACTGGATCTCAACAGCGGTAAGATCCTTGAGAGTTTTCGCCCCGAAGAA
CGTTTTCCAATGATGAGCACTTTTAAAGTTCTGCTATGTGGCGCGGTATTATCCCGTGTTGACGCCGGGC
AAGAGCAACTCGGTCGCCGCATACACTATTCTCAGAATGACTTGGTTGAGTACTCACCAGTCACAGAAAA
GCATCTTACGGATGGCATGACAGTAAGAGAATTATGCAGTGCTGCCATAACCATGAGTGATAACACTGCG
GCCAACTTACTTCTGACAACGATCGGAGGACCGAAGGAGCTAACCGCTTTTTTGCACAACATGGGGGATC
ATGTAACTCGCCTTGATCGTTGGGAACCGGAGCTGAATGAAGCCATACCAAACGACGAGCGTGACACCAC
GATGCCTGCAGCAATGGCAACAACGTTGCGCAAACTATTAACTGGCGAACTACTTACTCTAGCTTCCCGG
CAACAATTAATAGACTGGATGGAGGCGGATAAAGTTGCAGGACCACTTCTGCGCTCGGCCCTTCCGGCTG
GCTGGTTTATTGCTGATAAATCTGGAGCCGGTGAGCGTGGGTCTCGCGGTATCATTGCAGCACTGGGGCC
AGATGGTAAGCCCTCCCGTATCGTAGTTATCTACACGACGGGGAGTCAGGCAACTATGGATGAACGAAAT
AGACAGATCGCTGAGATAGGTGCCTCACTGATTAAGCATTGGTAACTGTCAGACCAAGTTTACTCATATA
TACTTTAGATTGATTTAAAACTTCATTTTTAATTTAAAAGGATCTAGGTGAAGATCCTTTTTGATAATCT
CATGACCAAAATCCCTTAACGTGAGTTTTCGTTCCACTGAGCGTCAGACCCCGTAGAAAAGATCAAAGGA
TCTTCTTGAGATCCTTTTTTTCTGCGCGTAATCTGCTGCTTGCAAACAAAAAAACCACCGCTACCAGCGG
TGGTTTGTTTGCCGGATCAAGAGCTACCAACTCTTTTTCCGAAGGTAACTGGCTTCAGCAGAGCGCAGAT
ACCAAATACTGTCCTTCTAGTGTAGCCGTAGTTAGGCCACCACTTCAAGAACTCTGTAGCACCGCCTACA
TACCTCGCTCTGCTAATCCTGTTACCAGTGGCTGCTGCCAGTGGCGATAAGTCGTGTCTTACCGGGTTGG
ACTCAAGACGATAGTTACCGGATAAGGCGCAGCGGTCGGGCTGAACGGGGGGTTCGTGCACACAGCCCAG
CTTGGAGCGAACGACCTACACCGAACTGAGATACCTACAGCGTGAGCTATGAGAAAGCGCCACGCTTCCC
GAAGGGAGAAAGGCGGACAGGTATCCGGTAAGCGGCAGGGTCGGAACAGGAGAGCGCACGAGGGAGCTTC
CAGGGGGAAACGCCTGGTATCTTTATAGTCCTGTCGGGTTTCGCCACCTCTGACTTGAGCGTCGATTTTT
GTGATGCTCGTCAGGGGGGCGGAGCCTATGGAAAAACGCCAGCAACGCGGCCTTTTTACGGTTCCTGGCC
TTTTGCTGGCCTTTTGCTCACATGTTCTTTCCTGCGTTATCCCCTGATTCTGTGGATAACCGTATTACCG
CCTTTGAGTGAGCTGATACCGCTCGCCGCAGCCGAACGACCGAGCGCAGCGAGTCAGTGAGCGAGGAAGC
GGAAGAGCGCCTGATGCGGTATTTTCTCCTTACGCATCTGTGCGGTATTTCACACCGCAATGGTGCACTC
TCAGTACAATCTGCTCTGATGCCGCATAGTTAAGCCAGTATACACTCCGCTATCGCTACGTGACTGGGTC
ATGGCTGCGCCCCGACACCCGCCAACACCCGCTGACGCGCCCTGACGGGCTTGTCTGCTCCCGGCATCCG
CTTACAGACAAGCTGTGACCGTCTCCGGGAGCTGCATGTGTCAGAGGTTTTCACCGTCATCACCGAAACG
CGCGAGGCAGCTGCGGTAAAGCTCATCAGCGTGGTCGTGAAGCGATTCACAGATGTCTGCCTGTTCATCC
GCGTCCAGCTCGTTGAGTTTCTCCAGAAGCGTTAATGTCTGGCTTCTGATAAAGCGGGCCATGTTAAGGG
CGGTTTTTTCCTGTTTGGTCACTGATGCCTCCGTGTAAGGGGGATTTCTGTTCATGGGGGTAATGATACC
GATGAAACGAGAGAGGATGCTCACGATACGGGTTACTGATGATGAACATGCCCGGTTACTGGAACGTTGT
GAGGGTAAACAACTGGCGGTATGGATGCGGCGGGACCAGAGAAAAATCACTCAGGGTCAATGCCAGCGCT
TCGTTAATACAGATGTAGGTGTTCCACAGGGTAGCCAGCAGCATCCTGCGATGCAGATCCGGAACATAAT
GGTGCAGGGCGCTGACTTCCGCGTTTCCAGACTTTACGAAACACGGAAACCGAAGACCATTCATGTTGTT
GCTCAGGTCGCAGACGTTTTGCAGCAGCAGTCGCTTCACGTTCGCTCGCGTATCGGTGATTCATTCTGCT
AACCAGTAAGGCAACCCCGCCAGCCTAGCCGGGTCCTCAACGACAGGAGCACGATCATGCGCACCCGTGG
CCAGGACCCAACGCTGCCCGAGATGCGCCGCGTGCGGCTGCTGGAGATGGCGGACGCGATGGATATGTTC
TGCCAAGGGTTGGTTTGCGCATTCACAGTTCTCCGCAAGAATTGATTGGCTCCAATTCTTGGAGTGGTGA
ATCCGTTAGCGAGGTGCCGCCGGCTTCCATTCAGGTCGAGGTGGCCCGGCTCCATGCACCGCGACGCAAC
GCGGGGAGGCAGACAAGGTATAGGGCGGCGCCTACAATCCATGCCAACCCGTTCCATGTGCTCGCCGAGG
CGGCATAAATCGCCGTGACGATCAGCGGTCCAATGATCGAAGTTAGGCTGGTAAGAGCCGCGAGCGATCC
TTGAAGCTGTCCCTGATGGTCGTCATCTACCTGCCTGGACAGCATGGCCTGCAACGCGGGCATCCCGATG
CCGCCGGAAGCGAGAAGAATCATAATGGGGAAGGCCATCCAGCCTCGCGTCGCGAACGCCAGCAAGACGT
AGCCCAGCGCGTCGGCCGCCATGCCGGCGATAATGGCCTGCTTCTCGCCGAAACGTTTGGTGGCGGGACC
AGTGACGAAGGCTTGAGCGAGGGCGTGCAAGATTCCGAATACCGCAAGCGACAGGCCGATCATCGTCGCG
CTCCAGCGAAAGCGGTCCTCGCCGAAAATGACCCAGAGCGCTGCCGGCACCTGTCCTACGAGTTGCATGA
TAAAGAAGACAGTCATAAGTGCGGCGACGATAGTCATGCCCCGCGCCCACCGGAAGGAGCTGACTGGGTT
GAAGGCTCTCAAGGGCATCGGTCGAGATCCCGGTGCCTAATGAGTGAGCTAACTTACATTAATTGCGTTG
CGCTCACTGCCCGCTTTCCAGTCGGGAAACCTGTCGTGCCAGCTGCATTAATGAATCGGCCAACGCGCGG
GGAGAGGCGGTTTGCGTATTGGGCGCCAGGGTGGTTTTTCTTTTCACCAGTGAGACGGGCAACAGCTGAT
TGCCCTTCACCGCCTGGCCCTGAGAGAGTTGCAGCAAGCGGTCCACGCTGGTTTGCCCCAGCAGGCGAAA
ATCCTGTTTGATGGTGGTTAACGGCGGGATATAACATGAGCTGTCTTCGGTATCGTCGTATCCCACTACC
GAGATATCCGCACCAACGCGCAGCCCGGACTCGGTAATGGCGCGCATTGCGCCCAGCGCCATCTGATCGT
TGGCAACCAGCATCGCAGTGGGAACGATGCCCTCATTCAGCATTTGCATGGTTTGTTGAAAACCGGACAT
GGCACTCCAGTCGCCTTCCCGTTCCGCTATCGGCTGAATTTGATTGCGAGTGAGATATTTATGCCAGCCA
GCCAGACGCAGACGCGCCGAGACAGAACTTAATGGGCCCGCTAACAGCGCGATTTGCTGGTGACCCAATG
CGACCAGATGCTCCACGCCCAGTCGCGTACCGTCTTCATGGGAGAAAATAATACTGTTGATGGGTGTCTG
GTCAGAGACATCAAGAAATAACGCCGGAACATTAGTGCAGGCAGCTTCCACAGCAATGGCATCCTGGTCA
TCCAGCGGATAGTTAATGATCAGCCCACTGACGCGTTGCGCGAGAAGATTGTGCACCGCCGCTTTACAGG
CTTCGACGCCGCTTCGTTCTACCATCGACACCACCACGCTGGCACCCAGTTGATCGGCGCGAGATTTAAT
CGCCGCGACAATTTGCGACGGCGCGTGCAGGGCCAGACTGGAGGTGGCAACGCCAATCAGCAACGACTGT
TTGCCCGCCAGTTGTTGTGCCACGCGGTTGGGAATGTAATTCAGCTCCGCCATCGCCGCTTCCACTTTTT
CCCGCGTTTTCGCAGAAACGTGGCTGGCCTGGTTCACCACGCGGGAAACGGTCTGATAAGAGACACCGGC
ATACTCTGCGACATCGTATAACGTTACTGGTTTCACATTCACCACCCTGAATTGACTCTCTTCCGGGCGC
TATCATGCCATACCGCGAAAGGTTTTGCGCCATTCGATGGTGTCCGGGATCTCGACGCTCTCCCTTATGC
GACTCCTGCATTAGGAAGCAGCCCAGTAGTAGGTTGAGGCCGTTGAGCACCGCCGCCGCAAGGAATGGTG
CATGCAAGGAGATGGCGCCCAACAGTCCCCCGGCCACGGGGCCTGCCACCATACCCACGCCGAAACAAGC
GCTCATGAGCCCGAAGTGGCGAGCCCGATCTTCCCCATCGGTGATGTCGGCGATATAGGCGCCAGCAACC
GCACCTGTGGCGCCGGTGATGCCGGCCACGATGCGTCCGGCGTAGAGGATCGAGATCTCGATCCCGCGAA
ATTAATACGACTCACTATAGGGGAATTGTGAGCGGATAACAATTCCCCTCTAGAAATAATTTTGTTTAAA
CTTTAAGAAGGAGATATACATATGCATCATCATCATCATCAC
Features (pLannotate 1.2.2; 19 found; start..end, strand, type, name):
     55..672     +  CDS            RALA: RALA_HUMAN - Also known as RAL. Experimental evidence at protein level: Swiss-Prot protein existence level 1. Multifunctional GTPase involved in a variety of cellular processes including gene expression, cell migration, cell proliferation, oncogenic transformation and membrane trafficking. Accomplishes its multiple functions by interacting with distinct downstream effectors. Acts as a GTP sensor for GTP-dependent exocytosis of dense core vesicles. The RALA-exocyst complex regulates integrin- dependent membrane raft exocytosis and growth signaling (PubMed:20005108). Key regulator of LPAR1 signa
    682..731     +  CDS            SET1 (fragment): solubility-enhancement tag derived from T7 phage gene 10B
    739..786     +  terminator     T7 terminator: transcription terminator for bacteriophage T7 RNA polymerase
    809..913     -  CDS            TcR (fragment): tetracycline efflux protein; tet; confers resistance to tetracycline
    970..993     -  promoter       tet promoter (fragment): E. coli promoter for tetracycline efflux protein gene
   1110..1214    +  promoter       AmpR promoter: bla
   1215..2075    +  CDS            AmpR: β-lactamase; bla; confers resistance to ampicillin, carbenicillin, and related antibiotics
   2246..2834    +  rep_origin     ori: high-copy-number ColE1/pMB1/pBR322/pUC origin of replication
   3020..3159    -  misc_feature   bom: basis of mobility region from pBR322
   3261..3452    -  CDS            rop: Rop protein, which maintains plasmids at low copy number; rop
   3469..3849    +  CDS            YPB1_ECOLX: Protein predicted: Swiss-Prot protein existence level 4. From Escherichia coli.
   4091..4715    -  CDS            TcR (fragment): tetracycline efflux protein; tet; confers resistance to tetracycline
   4730..4751    -  protein_bind   CAP binding site: CAP binding activates transcription in the presence of cAMP. E. coli catabolite activator protein
   4764..5846    -  CDS            lacI: lac repressor; lacI; The lac repressor binds to the lac operator to inhibit transcription in E. coli. This inhibition can be relieved by adding lactose or isopropyl-β-D-thiogalactopyranoside (IPTG).
   5847..5924    -  promoter       lacI promoter: lacI
   5932..6211    -  CDS            TcR (fragment): tetracycline efflux protein; tet; confers resistance to tetracycline
   6233..6251    +  promoter       T7 promoter: promoter for bacteriophage T7 RNA polymerase
   6252..6276    +  protein_bind   lac operator: The lac repressor binds to the lac operator to inhibit transcription in E. coli. This inhibition can be relieved by adding lactose or isopropyl-β-D-thiogalactopyranoside (IPTG). lac repressor encoded by lacI
   6323..6341    +  CDS            capTEV™ (fragment): composite tag for in vivo biotinylation, TEV protease cleavage, and 6xHis tagging
