[The description below was written by a language model from this plasmid's Addgene catalogue record and pLannotate feature annotations shown in this document.]
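Description:
RALA S157A is a bacterial expression plasmid built on the pET302/NT-His backbone that produces a mutant form of the human small GTPase RALA in E. coli. The insert is the human RALA coding sequence carrying a serine-to-alanine substitution at position 157. It is fused to an N-terminal His tag supplied by the backbone. The feature table picks up only a short tag fragment just upstream of the insert, consistent with that histidine tag, at the point where the circular sequence wraps around. Transcription is driven by a T7 promoter followed immediately by a lac operator and ends at a T7 terminator downstream of the gene. The plasmid also carries lacI with its own promoter, so expression stays repressed until an inducer such as IPTG is added, and it requires a host that supplies T7 RNA polymerase. A short fragment annotated between the insert and the terminator as a T7 gene 10-derived solubility tag appears to be residual vector sequence rather than a recorded fusion partner.

The plasmid is propagated through a pBR322-type ColE1 origin accompanied by the bom region and the rop gene. Rop holds copy number down, which matches the low-copy designation in the record. Selection is by ampicillin through β-lactamase expressed from its native promoter. Several tetracycline-resistance fragments and a partial tet promoter are non-functional remnants of the pBR322 lineage.

The associated publication concerns de novo variants in the GTP/GDP-binding region of RALA found in individuals with intellectual disability and developmental delay. This suggests the construct is used to make His-tagged recombinant mutant protein for affinity purification and biochemical comparison with wild-type RALA, although the record itself does not state specific assays.
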