Addgene plasmid #122930: RALA S157A
Purpose: Bacterial expression of RALA S157A
Depositing lab: Greg Cooper. Depositing organization: HudsonAlpha Institute for Biotechnology. Publication: De novo mutations in the GTP/GDP-binding region of RALA, a RAS-like small GTPase, cause intellectual disability and developmental delay. Hiatt SM, Neu MB, Ramaker RC, Hardigan AA, Prokop JW, Hancarova M, Prchalova D, Havlovicova M, Prchal J, Stranecky V, Yim DKC, Powis Z, Keren B, Nava C, Mignot C, Rio M, Revah-Politi A, Hemati P, Stong N, Iglesias AD, Suchy SF, Willaert R, Wentzensen IM, Wheeler PG, Brick L, Kozenko M, Hurst ACE, Wheless JW, Lacassie Y, Myers RM, Barsh GS, Sedlacek Z, Cooper GM. PLoS Genet. 2018 Nov 30;14(11):e1007671. doi: 10.1371/journal.pgen.1007671. eCollection 2018 Nov. PGENETICS-D-18-01318 PubMed 30500825.
Backbone
  Vector backbone: pET302/NT-His
  Vector type: Bacterial Expression
Growth in bacteria
  Bacterial resistance: Ampicillin, 100 μg/mL
  Growth temperature: 37°C
  Growth strain: KRX cells
  Copy number: Low Copy
Gene/Insert
  Gene/Insert name: RALA
  Species: H. sapiens (human)
  Mutation: S157A
  Entrez Gene: RALA (a.k.a. HINCONS, RAL)
  Promoter: T7
  Tag / fusion protein: His (N terminal on backbone)
  Cloning method: Unknown
Terms and licenses: Academic/Nonprofit Terms; Industry Terms: Not Available to Industry
How to cite: RALA S157A was a gift from Greg Cooper (Addgene plasmid # 122930 ; http://n2t.net/addgene:122930 ; RRID:Addgene_122930)
